Addgene plasmid #133483: pAV0749
Purpose: Expression in fission yeast from promoter ptdh1 , integrated at ura4 locus
Depositing lab: Sophie Martin. Depositing organization: Universite de Lausanne (UNIL). Publication: A toolbox of stable integration vectors in the fission yeast Schizosaccharomyces pombe. Vjestica A, Marek M, Nkosi PJ, Merlini L, Liu G, Berard M, Billault-Chaumartin I, Martin SG. J Cell Sci. 2020 Jan 8;133(1). pii: jcs.240754. doi: 10.1242/jcs.240754. PubMed 31801797.
Backbone
  Vector backbone: pUra4(AfeI)(pAV0133)
  Vector type: Yeast Expression
Growth in bacteria
  Bacterial resistance: Ampicillin, 100 μg/mL
  Growth temperature: 37°C
  Growth strain: DH5alpha
  Copy number: High Copy
Gene/Insert
  Gene/Insert name: pUra4(AfeI)-p(tdh1)-sfGFP-terminator(ScCYC1)
  Species: S. pombe (fission yeast)
  Cloning method: Unknown
Terms and licenses: Academic/Nonprofit Terms; Industry Terms: Not Available to Industry
Depositor comments: Please see the Resource Information section for an annotated Genbank file.
How to cite: pAV0749 was a gift from Sophie Martin (Addgene plasmid # 133483 ; http://n2t.net/addgene:133483 ; RRID:Addgene_133483)
