[The description below was written by a language model from this plasmid's Addgene catalogue record and pLannotate feature annotations shown in this document.]
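Description:
pAV0749 is a 7.9 kb fission yeast expression plasmid built on the pUra4(AfeI) backbone (pAV0133), part of a toolbox of stable integration vectors for Schizosaccharomyces pombe. It is not designed to replicate autonomously in yeast: the feature table shows no yeast origin, and the record states that the construct is integrated at the ura4 locus. The plasmid carries the S. pombe ura4 coding sequence (orotidine 5'-phosphate decarboxylase, needed for uracil biosynthesis) together with flanking genomic sequence that includes the neighbouring tam14 gene. These regions presumably supply both the homology for targeting and the uracil prototrophy marker. The AfeI in the backbone name suggests linearisation at that site before transformation, although the record does not spell this out. In E. coli the plasmid is maintained at high copy through a ColE1/pUC-type origin and selected with ampicillin via the bla gene. An f1 origin, lacZα and lac promoter/operator remnants, T7 and T3 promoters, and short bom, rop and lacI fragments are leftovers of the cloning vector scaffolds.

The payload is a simple reporter cassette: superfolder GFP, a rapidly maturing green fluorescent protein, driven by the S. pombe tdh1 promoter and followed by the Saccharomyces cerevisiae CYC1 transcription terminator. The tdh1 promoter is not annotated in the automated feature table but is named in the insert description, and it most likely occupies the unannotated stretch between the T7 promoter and the sfGFP coding sequence. The construct yields a single-copy, stably integrated strain expressing untagged sfGFP. It can serve as a readout of tdh1 promoter strength, as a cytosolic fluorescent marker, or as a template into which another coding sequence could be placed.
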