Features (pLannotate 1.2.2; 18 found; start..end, strand, type, name):
    137..186     +  misc_feature   bom (fragment): basis of mobility region from pBR322
    284..553     -  CDS            tam14: TAM14_SCHPO - Experimental evidence at transcript level: Swiss-Prot protein existence level 2. May interact with target proteins during translocation into the lumen of the endoplasmic reticulum. May protect unfolded target proteins against degradation and facilitate correct glycosylation (By similarity). From Schizosaccharomyces pombe (strain 972 / ATCC 24843) (Fission yeast).
   1640..2434    +  CDS            S. pombe ura4: orotidine 5'-phosphate decarboxylase, required for uracil biosynthesis; Schizosaccharomyces pombe ura4
   2877..2925    +  misc_feature   bom (fragment): basis of mobility region from pBR322
   2953..3381    -  rep_origin     f1 ori (sequence partly withheld): f1 bacteriophage origin of replication; arrow indicates direction of (+) strand synthesis
   3385..3540    -  CDS            lacZα (fragment): LacZα fragment of β-galactosidase; lacZ fragment
   3548..3566    +  promoter       T7 promoter: promoter for bacteriophage T7 RNA polymerase
   4631..5341    +  CDS            Superfolder GFP: Superfolder GFP is a basic (constitutively fluorescent) green fluorescent protein published in 2005, derived from Aequorea victoria. It is reported to be a very rapidly-maturing weak dimer.
   5368..5617    +  terminator     CYC1 terminator: S. cerevisiae CYC1; transcription terminator for CYC1
   5642..5660    -  promoter       T3 promoter: promoter for bacteriophage T3 RNA polymerase
   5705..5721    -  protein_bind   lac operator: The lac repressor binds to the lac operator to inhibit transcription in E. coli. This inhibition can be relieved by adding lactose or isopropyl-β-D-thiogalactopyranoside (IPTG). lac repressor encoded by lacI
   5729..5759    -  promoter       lac promoter: promoter for the E. coli lac operon
   5774..5795    -  protein_bind   CAP binding site: CAP binding activates transcription in the presence of cAMP. E. coli catabolite activator protein
   5808..5900    -  CDS            lacI (fragment): lac repressor; lacI; The lac repressor binds to the lac operator to inhibit transcription in E. coli. This inhibition can be relieved by adding lactose or isopropyl-β-D-thiogalactopyranoside (IPTG).
   6083..6671    -  rep_origin     ori: high-copy-number ColE1/pMB1/pBR322/pUC origin of replication
   6842..7702    -  CDS            AmpR: β-lactamase; bla; confers resistance to ampicillin, carbenicillin, and related antibiotics
   7703..7807    -  promoter       AmpR promoter: bla
   7902..35      +  CDS            rop (fragment) (across the origin): Rop protein, which maintains plasmids at low copy number; rop
>Addgene plasmid #133483 | pAV0749 | addgene full sequence | sequence record 263756 | Addgene NGS Result
TCGCGCGTTTCGGTGATGACGGTGAAAACCTCTGACACATGCAGCTCCCGGAGACGGTCACAGCTTGTCT
GTAAGCGGATGCCGGGAGCAGACAAGCCCGTCAGGGCGCGTCAGCGGGTGTTGGCGGGTGTCGGGGCTGG
CTTAACTATGCGGCATCAGAGCAGATTGTACTGAGAGTGCACCATAACCGGGTATTAGTCAAAACTAGTA
TACTTTTTCTCGGAGTATAATACACAATATCGGTGCAAATAGGTTTTAAAATTGCTCCAATCACATGTTC
TTAAGAAAAAAACGTCAAAAGAAATCTAAGTATTCCCAAAATAATTCCTCCTGACATGAGAAGAATAAAA
AACACTAAGATGCATTGTCAGTATGAAACACAAGCCAAAGTTGCTAACAATAGGATCAATTCTTACTTAC
TGGCAATGTTACGAGGAATCTTGGTAGGAGGATGTTTGGCAACATAACGTTCTTTTGAATTTGTTTTTAC
ACGACGAGTAATGTTCTTCTGAAACTGTGTGTTTGCACGACGCTGAGAGGGAGTTTGAACCGTCTAAAAG
ACATAGTTAGGATCCATGATGCACAGATTTCTAAAGATAAAACTACTTACAGGCATGTTGGTTTATTAAA
AAAGAAAAACAGGAATGATAAGAGGGAAAGAATACGTGTACAGAGCGCTTACATAATGAGTGAGTGTCAT
TATTGAGGAATGCCATGTCAGATTTGACACAACTCAGAACTTATTAACTTTTTATGATTGGAACTTTTGT
TTTGCCCAAGGAATTTTTAATGGAAGAAGTTGTTTTATAAATGATATTGAATTTATATCCACTCTTTTTA
GCGCATTTGCATCTCTACTTTAGGTTCTTCTTTGACTAGATTCTAGGATGCGTATTGGATATACTGGTCT
TTGAATCATTGTCGAAAAAAAAATTCATGGTTGTACCCATGAGCAAACTGCTTTTGTGGTTATCCATGTG
CTTCTTTTGTTCAGCATCTATCTTCTTAATCGCATGGAAGATTTGATTTAAACCAAAAGAAATATTGTTA
AACTTTGACAGAAGCTTTAAATTTTGATTCCATACATTAAATGGATAAAACTCCTGAAGCTTAGCTACAA
ATCCCACTGGCTATATGTATGCATTTGTGTTAAAAAAGTTTGTATAGATTATTTAATCTACTCAGCATTC
TTTCTCTAAATAGGAATTTGTTACTTAATGGAGAAAAAAATGTTTCGATTTACCTAGTGTATTTGTTTGT
ATACTCACGTTTAATTTCAAACATCCATTCTATCTTGTGTAATTTTTGGCATGGTGAAAAAGATAATCAG
CCTTATAATCTTTACAAAAGTAAGAAATTCTGTAAATAAGCCTTAATGCCCTTGCTTTAAATTAAAATGG
TTCTTTTTCATGATAATGTTTGCACTTTGTGAATATATTTTAGATAGTTCTGTGAGGTATAATTAAGATG
TTTTAGAGACTTATACAATTTTGTCTTTATAAATTCTTAATTGATTTTACCATCCCAGTTTAACTATGCT
TCGTCGGCATCTCTGCACATGTCGTGTTTTCTTACCGTATTGTCCTACCAAGAACCTCTTTTTTGCTTGG
ATCGAAATTAAAGGTTTAAAAGCAAAGTTATGGATGCTAGAGTATTTCAAAGCTATTCAGCTAGAGCTGA
GGGGATGAAAAATCCCATTGCCAAGGAATTGTTGGCTTTGATGGAAGAAAAGCAAAGCAACTTGTCAGTC
GCGGTCGATTTGACGAAGAAATCCGAAATCTTAGAATTGGTAGATAAAATTGGACCCTATGTCTGTGTTA
TCAAGACACATATTGACGTTGTCGAGGATTTCGACCAGGATATGGTAGAAAAACTGGTGGCCTTAGGTAA
AAAGCATCGTTTTCTTATCTTTGAGGATCGCAAATTCGCAGACATTGGAAATACCGTCAAGCTACAATAT
GCATCTGGTGTGTACAAAATTGCTTCTTGGGCTCATATCACAAATTGCCATACAGTGCCAGGCGAGGGTA
TTATACAAGGCCTCAAAGAAGTTGGTTTACCTTTGGGACGTGGTCTCTTGCTTTTGGCTGAAATGTCTTC
CAAAGGCTCTTTGGCTACTGGTTCCTACACAGAGAAAACCTTAGAATGGTTTGAGAAGCATACCGATTTT
TGCTTTGGCTTTATAGCTGGTCGTCGATTTCCTAACCTTCAAAGCGACTACATAACTATGTCCCCTGGTA
TCGGCTTGGATGTTAAAGGAGACGGGCTGGGACAGCAATATCGTACTCCTGAAGAAGTGATTGTAAACTG
CGGTAGCGATATCATCATTGTTGGTCGTGGAGTTTATGGAGCTGGTCGTAATCCTGTTGTCGAAGCCAAG
AGATATAGAGAAGCTGGTTGGAAGGCATATCAGCAAAGACTTTCTCAGCATTAAAAAAAGACTAATGTAA
AATTTTTTTGGTTGGTTATTGAAAAAGTCGATGCCTTGTTTGCGTTTGTTTTCCTAGGCGTTTTATGTCA
GAAGGCATTTAGAATTAGTATACAAGTACTCTTTGGTAAAATTTTATGTAGCGACTAAAATATTAACTAT
TATAGATAAACACCTTGGGAATAAAAAGTAATTTGCTATAGTAATTTATTAAACATGCTCCTACAACATT
ACCACAATCTTTTCTCTTGGATTGACATTGAATAAGAAAAGAGTGAATTTTTTTAGACTTGTAATGATAA
CTATGTACAAAGCCAATGAAAGATGTATGTAGATGAATGTAAAATACCATGTAGACAAACAAGATAAAAC
TTGGTTATAAACATTGGTGTTGGAACAGAATAAATTAGATGTCAAAAAGTTTCGTCAATATCACAAGCTT
GCTAGGGCGGTGTGAAATACCGCACAGATGCGTAAGGAGAAAATACCGCATCAGGAAATTGTAAGCGTTA
ATATTTTGTTAAAATTCGCGTTAAATTTTTGTTAAATCAGCTCATTTTTTAACCAATAGGCCGAAATCGG
CAAAATCCCTTATAAATCAAAAGAATAGACCGAGATAGGGT
[37 nt withheld, positions 3052-3088]
AAAGAACGTGGACTCCAACGTCAAAGG
[49 nt withheld, positions 3116-3164]
T
[91 nt withheld, positions 3166-3256]
G
[124 nt withheld, positions 3258-3381]
CCATTCGCCATTCAGGCTGCGCAACTGTTGGGAAGGGCGATCGGTGCGGGCCTCTTCGCTATTACGCCAG
CTGGCGAAAGGGGGATGTGCTGCAAGGCGATTAAGTTGGGTAACGCCAGGGTTTTCCCAGTCACGACGTT
GTAAAACGACGGCCAGTGAGCGCGCGTAATACGACTCACTATAGGGCGAATTGGGTACCGGGCCCATTTA
AATTAAAGTATGGAAAATCAAAATTCCTGAATTTTTGTAAACTCCCATACAAATACGATTACACATACAT
ACAAAAATGCAAATAACAAAATATACACGCACGCATGCACACTAAATAAACAAACTGTGCGTCCATTCCT
TTTATGCACAAACGTTGAAGCTCAGGACATCGCACCAACAATCACTCATCTCTTCTCTCTCTACCCACTT
TCCACCCACACCCACAGTCTGCATCTGTTTGACGACTGTAGCTCAAGCATCAGTAGCAGCCGCTGTCATC
CTCAACTGCTGCTGCTGATGCTGCTTGAATGTACGCATGATAGCAACGACGCACCGCTCTACCACTACTA
CCGAAGCGCCATCATCACCTCCTCACCTACCATCGCAATCGTCCTCTCGAAACTCTTCGACCGCTTTCAC
CCGGCTTCCTGCAGGTAACAATGCGCTCGGCGCTTGATTAAAAGAGGCCAGAGGCGATAAATGACTCAGG
GTGCATTTGGCCTCGCTACGAAAGGACCCTGTCTTGTGATTTTTCCGTAGCCAATGGACAACCGCCTTGT
CAACCTTTTGACTTTGGAATGTGCTAGCAATTCCTCCTTCCCCCTGACTTCAGGTGACAAGGCTTGCATC
ACGCTGAGGTAGGCGTCGGAAAAACTTTCCTCACAAGGCTGACGTCATGGAATGTGCAATCAAAGTCAGG
AGCGGGAACGAGGCAGATTACCAACGAAGCAACGACCATCTCGGAACAACTTGCAAAGAAAGTCAAGGAA
AGTTGGCACCACATCACGATCGCGCACCTTCTCCAATCACCTTGCTCCTTAGTTGTTCCGAATCGAGTGC
GAGGCAATTGTGGTAAAGATAGTCGGGGGAAACCCTTACCCCATTCACACCACGGCTGATGGCTGCTGTG
TGGGATGGAAAGGTATAAATAGAGGCAGGCGGTGCCTAGCATCGCTTCTGTATAGATCATTCATCCATAG
TATTGATTTACACTTGATTCAAACTCGAGGTCGACGAATTCTTAATTAACATGGCAAGCTCCAAGGGTGA
AGAGCTATTTACTGGGGTTGTACCCATTTTGGTAGAACTGGACGGAGATGTAAACGGACATAAATTCTCT
GTTAGAGGTGAGGGCGAAGGCGATGCCACCAATGGTAAATTGACTCTGAAGTTTATATGCACTACGGGTA
AATTACCTGTTCCTTGGCCAACCCTAGTAACAACTTTGACATATGGTGTTCAATGTTTCTCAAGATACCC
AGACCATATGAAAAGGCATGATTTCTTTAAAAGTGCTATGCCAGAAGGCTACGTGCAAGAGAGAACTATC
TCCTTTAAGGATGACGGTACGTATAAAACACGAGCAGAAGTGAAATTCGAAGGGGATACACTAGTTAATC
GCATCGAATTAAAGGGTATAGACTTTAAGGAAGATGGTAATATTCTCGGCCATAAACTTGAGTATAATTT
CAACTCGCATAATGTGTACATTACAGCTGACAAACAAAAGAACGGAATTAAAGCGAATTTTAAAATCAGG
CACAACGTCGAAGATGGGTCTGTTCAACTTGCCGATCATTATCAGCAAAACACCCCTATTGGTGATGGTC
CAGTCTTGTTACCCGATAATCACTACTTAAGCACACAGTCTAGATTGTCAAAAGATCCGAATGAAAAGCG
TGATCACATGGTTTTATTGGAATTTGTCACCGCTGCAGGAATAACTCACGGAATGGACGAGCTTTATAAG
CCCGGGGCGGCCGCTTAAGGCGCGCCTCATGTAATTAGTTATGTCACGCTTACATTCACGCCCTCCTCCC
ACATCCGCTCTAACCGAAAAGGAAGGAGTTAGACAACCTGAAGTCTAGGTCCCTATTTATTTTTTTTAAT
AGTTATGTTAGTATTAAGAACGTTATTTATATTTCAAATTTTTCTTTTTTTTCTGTACAAACGCGTGTAC
GCATGTAACATTATACTGAAAACCTTGCTTGAGAAGGTTTTGGGACGCTCGAAGGCTTTAATTTGCAGAT
CTGAGCTCCAGCTTTTGTTCCCTTTAGTGAGGGTTAATTGCGCGCTTGGCGTAATCATGGTCATAGCTGT
TTCCTGTGTGAAATTGTTATCCGCTCACAATTCCACACAACATACGAGCCGGAAGCATAAAGTGTAAAGC
CTGGGGTGCCTAATGAGTGAGCTAACTCACATTAATTGCGTTGCGCTCACTGCCCGCTTTCCAGTCGGGA
AACCTGTCGTGCCAGCTGCATTAATGAATCGGCCAACGCGCGGGGAGAGGCGGTTTGCGTATTGGGCGCT
CTTCCGCTTCCTCGCTCACTGACTCGCTGCGCTCGGTCGTTCGGCTGCGGCGAGCGGTATCAGCTCACTC
AAAGGCGGTAATACGGTTATCCACAGAATCAGGGGATAACGCAGGAAAGAACATGTGAGCAAAAGGCCAG
CAAAAGGCCAGGAACCGTAAAAAGGCCGCGTTGCTGGCGTTTTTCCATAGGCTCCGCCCCCCTGACGAGC
ATCACAAAAATCGACGCTCAAGTCAGAGGTGGCGAAACCCGACAGGACTATAAAGATACCAGGCGTTTCC
CCCTGGAAGCTCCCTCGTGCGCTCTCCTGTTCCGACCCTGCCGCTTACCGGATACCTGTCCGCCTTTCTC
CCTTCGGGAAGCGTGGCGCTTTCTCATAGCTCACGCTGTAGGTATCTCAGTTCGGTGTAGGTCGTTCGCT
CCAAGCTGGGCTGTGTGCACGAACCCCCCGTTCAGCCCGACCGCTGCGCCTTATCCGGTAACTATCGTCT
TGAGTCCAACCCGGTAAGACACGACTTATCGCCACTGGCAGCAGCCACTGGTAACAGGATTAGCAGAGCG
AGGTATGTAGGCGGTGCTACAGAGTTCTTGAAGTGGTGGCCTAACTACGGCTACACTAGAAGAACAGTAT
TTGGTATCTGCGCTCTGCTGAAGCCAGTTACCTTCGGAAAAAGAGTTGGTAGCTCTTGATCCGGCAAACA
AACCACCGCTGGTAGCGGTGGTTTTTTTGTTTGCAAGCAGCAGATTACGCGCAGAAAAAAAGGATCTCAA
GAAGATCCTTTGATCTTTTCTACGGGGTCTGACGCTCAGTGGAACGAAAACTCACGTTAAGGGATTTTGG
TCATGAGATTATCAAAAAGGATCTTCACCTAGATCCTTTTAAATTAAAAATGAAGTTTTAAATCAATCTA
AAGTATATATGAGTAAACTTGGTCTGACAGTTACCAATGCTTAATCAGTGAGGCACCTATCTCAGCGATC
TGTCTATTTCGTTCATCCATAGTTGCCTGACTCCCCGTCGTGTAGATAACTACGATACGGGAGGGCTTAC
CATCTGGCCCCAGTGCTGCAATGATACCGCGAGACCCACGCTCACCGGCTCCAGATTTATCAGCAATAAA
CCAGCCAGCCGGAAGGGCCGAGCGCAGAAGTGGTCCTGCAACTTTATCCGCCTCCATCCAGTCTATTAAT
TGTTGCCGGGAAGCTAGAGTAAGTAGTTCGCCAGTTAATAGTTTGCGCAACGTTGTTGCCATTGCTACAG
GCATCGTGGTGTCACGCTCGTCGTTTGGTATGGCTTCATTCAGCTCCGGTTCCCAACGATCAAGGCGAGT
TACATGATCCCCCATGTTGTGCAAAAAAGCGGTTAGCTCCTTCGGTCCTCCGATCGTTGTCAGAAGTAAG
TTGGCCGCAGTGTTATCACTCATGGTTATGGCAGCACTGCATAATTCTCTTACTGTCATGCCATCCGTAA
GATGCTTTTCTGTGACTGGTGAGTACTCAACCAAGTCATTCTGAGAATAGTGTATGCGGCGACCGAGTTG
CTCTTGCCCGGCGTCAATACGGGATAATACCGCGCCACATAGCAGAACTTTAAAAGTGCTCATCATTGGA
AAACGTTCTTCGGGGCGAAAACTCTCAAGGATCTTACCGCTGTTGAGATCCAGTTCGATGTAACCCACTC
GTGCACCCAACTGATCTTCAGCATCTTTTACTTTCACCAGCGTTTCTGGGTGAGCAAAAACAGGAAGGCA
AAATGCCGCAAAAAAGGGAATAAGGGCGACACGGAAATGTTGAATACTCATACTCTTCCTTTTTCAATAT
TATTGAAGCATTTATCAGGGTTATTGTCTCATGAGCGGATACATATTTGAATGTATTTAGAAAAATAAAC
AAATAGGGGTTCCGCGCACATTTCCCCGAAAAGTGCCACCTGACGTCTAAGAAACCATTATTATCATGAC
ATTAACCTATAAAAATAGGCGTATCACGAGGCCCTTTCGTC
